Addgene plasmid #111650: ACS_16
Purpose: Funclib design ACS_16
Depositing lab: Sarel Fleishman. Depositing organization: Weizmann Institute of Science. Publication: Automated Design of Efficient and Functionally Diverse Enzyme Repertoires. Khersonsky O, Lipsh R, Avizemer Z, Ashani Y, Goldsmith M, Leader H, Dym O, Rogotner S, Trudeau DL, Prilusky J, Amengual-Rigo P, Guallar V, Tawfik DS, Fleishman SJ. Mol Cell. 2018 Oct 4;72(1):178-186.e5. doi: 10.1016/j.molcel.2018.08.033. Epub 2018 Sep 27. PubMed 30270109.
Backbone
  Vector backbone: pET21
  Backbone manufacturer: NEB
  Backbone size w/o insert (bp): 5367
  Total vector size (bp): 7323
  Vector type: Bacterial Expression
Growth in bacteria
  Bacterial resistance: Ampicillin, 100 μg/mL
  Growth temperature: 37°C
  Growth strain: DH5alpha
  Copy number: High Copy
Gene/Insert
  Gene/Insert name: ACS_16 (alt name: Funclib design ACS_16)
  Species: Synthetic
  Insert size (bp): 1956
  Tag / fusion protein: 6xHis (C terminal on backbone)
  Cloning method: Restriction Enzyme; 5′ cloning site NdeI (not destroyed); 3′ cloning site XhoI (not destroyed)
  Sequencing primers: 5′ TAATACGACTCACTATAGGGGAATTG; 3′ CTAGCATAACCCCTTGGGGCCTCTAAACGG
Terms and licenses: Academic/Nonprofit Terms; Industry Terms: Not Available to Industry
How to cite: ACS_16 was a gift from Sarel Fleishman (Addgene plasmid # 111650 ; http://n2t.net/addgene:111650 ; RRID:Addgene_111650)
