[The description below was written by a language model from this plasmid's Addgene catalogue record and pLannotate feature annotations shown in this document.]
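Description:
ACS_16 is a bacterial expression plasmid of about 7.3 kb built on a pET21 backbone. It carries a synthetic 1,956 bp open reading frame described as a FuncLib design, that is, a computationally designed enzyme variant. Annotation of the insert matches it most closely to acetyl-CoA synthetase (acs) from Salmonella typhimurium, so the design appears to be a variant of that enzyme. The record does not state which positions were changed or what activity profile was intended for this particular variant. The coding sequence was cloned between NdeI and XhoI sites, both retained, which places it in frame with the backbone's C-terminal 6xHis tag for affinity purification. The annotation software labels this tag as a fragment of a longer His tag. The short "SET1" hit just downstream lies in the region before the terminator and is probably backbone sequence rather than a functional fusion partner.

Expression follows the standard pET arrangement. A T7 promoter with an adjacent lac operator and the T7 gene 10 ribosome binding site drives the insert, and a T7 terminator ends transcription. A plasmid-borne lacI gene with its own promoter supplies repressor, so transcription stays low until IPTG induction in a host that provides T7 RNA polymerase. The plasmid replicates from a pBR322/ColE1-type origin accompanied by the bom and rop elements, although the catalogue lists it as high copy. Selection is by ampicillin through β-lactamase, and an f1 origin is also present. The tetracycline-resistance fragments are nonfunctional pBR322 remnants. The depositor sequence and the repository sequencing result show the same features in the same order and differ by only a few nucleotides in length. The plasmid is suited to producing His-tagged designed enzyme in E. coli for purification and characterisation.
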