Features (pLannotate 1.2.2; 19 found; start..end, strand, type, name):
     12..467     +  rep_origin     f1 ori (sequence partly withheld): f1 bacteriophage origin of replication; arrow indicates direction of (+) strand synthesis
    494..598     +  promoter       AmpR promoter: bla
    599..1459    +  CDS            AmpR: β-lactamase; bla; confers resistance to ampicillin, carbenicillin, and related antibiotics
   1630..2218    +  rep_origin     ori: high-copy-number ColE1/pMB1/pBR322/pUC origin of replication
   2404..2546    -  misc_feature   bom: basis of mobility region from pBR322
   2648..2839    -  CDS            rop: Rop protein, which maintains plasmids at low copy number; rop
   2856..3236    +  CDS            YPB1_ECOLX: Protein predicted: Swiss-Prot protein existence level 4. From Escherichia coli.
   3308..3599    -  CDS            TcR (fragment): tetracycline efflux protein; tet; confers resistance to tetracycline
   3614..3635    -  protein_bind   CAP binding site: CAP binding activates transcription in the presence of cAMP. E. coli catabolite activator protein
   3648..4730    -  CDS            lacI: lac repressor; lacI; The lac repressor binds to the lac operator to inhibit transcription in E. coli. This inhibition can be relieved by adding lactose or isopropyl-β-D-thiogalactopyranoside (IPTG).
   4731..4808    -  promoter       lacI promoter: lacI
   4816..5095    -  CDS            TcR (fragment): tetracycline efflux protein; tet; confers resistance to tetracycline
   5117..5135    +  promoter       T7 promoter: promoter for bacteriophage T7 RNA polymerase
   5136..5160    +  protein_bind   lac operator: The lac repressor binds to the lac operator to inhibit transcription in E. coli. This inhibition can be relieved by adding lactose or isopropyl-β-D-thiogalactopyranoside (IPTG). lac repressor encoded by lacI
   5175..5197    +  RBS            RBS: efficient ribosome binding site from bacteriophage T7 gene 10 (Olins and Rangwala, 1989)
   5205..7160    +  CDS            acs: ACSA_SALTY - Experimental evidence at protein level: Swiss-Prot protein existence level 1. Enables the cell to use acetate during aerobic growth to generate energy via the TCA cycle, and biosynthetic compounds via the glyoxylate shunt. Acetylates CheY, the response regulator involved in flagellar movement and chemotaxis. From Salmonella typhimurium (strain LT2 / SGSC1412 / ATCC 700720).
   7167..7184    +  CDS            9xHis (fragment): 9xHis affinity tag
   7194..7243    +  CDS            SET1 (fragment): solubility-enhancement tag derived from T7 phage gene 10B
   7251..7298    +  terminator     T7 terminator: transcription terminator for bacteriophage T7 RNA polymerase
>Addgene plasmid #111650 | ACS_16 | depositor full sequence | sequence record 209866 | ACS_16 sequence 7323 bps
TGGCGAATGGG
[124 nt withheld, positions 12-135]
C
[91 nt withheld, positions 137-227]
A
[49 nt withheld, positions 229-277]
CCTTTGACGTTGGAGTCCACGTTCTTT
[37 nt withheld, positions 305-341]
ACCCTATCTCGGTCTATTCTTTTGATTTATAAGGGATTTTGCCGATTTCGGCCTATTGGTTAAAAAATGA
GCTGATTTAACAAAAATTTAACGCGAATTTTAACAAAATATTAACGTTTACAATTTCAGGTGGCACTTTT
CGGGGAAATGTGCGCGGAACCCCTATTTGTTTATTTTTCTAAATACATTCAAATATGTATCCGCTCATGA
GACAATAACCCTGATAAATGCTTCAATAATATTGAAAAAGGAAGAGTATGAGTATTCAACATTTCCGTGT
CGCCCTTATTCCCTTTTTTGCGGCATTTTGCCTTCCTGTTTTTGCTCACCCAGAAACGCTGGTGAAAGTA
AAAGATGCTGAAGATCAGTTGGGTGCACGAGTGGGTTACATCGAACTGGATCTCAACAGCGGTAAGATCC
TTGAGAGTTTTCGCCCCGAAGAACGTTTTCCAATGATGAGCACTTTTAAAGTTCTGCTATGTGGCGCGGT
ATTATCCCGTATTGACGCCGGGCAAGAGCAACTCGGTCGCCGCATACACTATTCTCAGAATGACTTGGTT
GAGTACTCACCAGTCACAGAAAAGCATCTTACGGATGGCATGACAGTAAGAGAATTATGCAGTGCTGCCA
TAACCATGAGTGATAACACTGCGGCCAACTTACTTCTGACAACGATCGGAGGACCGAAGGAGCTAACCGC
TTTTTTGCACAACATGGGGGATCATGTAACTCGCCTTGATCGTTGGGAACCGGAGCTGAATGAAGCCATA
CCAAACGACGAGCGTGACACCACGATGCCTGCAGCAATGGCAACAACGTTGCGCAAACTATTAACTGGCG
AACTACTTACTCTAGCTTCCCGGCAACAATTAATAGACTGGATGGAGGCGGATAAAGTTGCAGGACCACT
TCTGCGCTCGGCCCTTCCGGCTGGCTGGTTTATTGCTGATAAATCTGGAGCCGGTGAGCGTGGGTCTCGC
GGTATCATTGCAGCACTGGGGCCAGATGGTAAGCCCTCCCGTATCGTAGTTATCTACACGACGGGGAGTC
AGGCAACTATGGATGAACGAAATAGACAGATCGCTGAGATAGGTGCCTCACTGATTAAGCATTGGTAACT
GTCAGACCAAGTTTACTCATATATACTTTAGATTGATTTAAAACTTCATTTTTAATTTAAAAGGATCTAG
GTGAAGATCCTTTTTGATAATCTCATGACCAAAATCCCTTAACGTGAGTTTTCGTTCCACTGAGCGTCAG
ACCCCGTAGAAAAGATCAAAGGATCTTCTTGAGATCCTTTTTTTCTGCGCGTAATCTGCTGCTTGCAAAC
AAAAAAACCACCGCTACCAGCGGTGGTTTGTTTGCCGGATCAAGAGCTACCAACTCTTTTTCCGAAGGTA
ACTGGCTTCAGCAGAGCGCAGATACCAAATACTGTCCTTCTAGTGTAGCCGTAGTTAGGCCACCACTTCA
AGAACTCTGTAGCACCGCCTACATACCTCGCTCTGCTAATCCTGTTACCAGTGGCTGCTGCCAGTGGCGA
TAAGTCGTGTCTTACCGGGTTGGACTCAAGACGATAGTTACCGGATAAGGCGCAGCGGTCGGGCTGAACG
GGGGGTTCGTGCACACAGCCCAGCTTGGAGCGAACGACCTACACCGAACTGAGATACCTACAGCGTGAGC
TATGAGAAAGCGCCACGCTTCCCGAAGGGAGAAAGGCGGACAGGTATCCGGTAAGCGGCAGGGTCGGAAC
AGGAGAGCGCACGAGGGAGCTTCCAGGGGGAAACGCCTGGTATCTTTATAGTCCTGTCGGGTTTCGCCAC
CTCTGACTTGAGCGTCGATTTTTGTGATGCTCGTCAGGGGGGCGGAGCCTATGGAAAAACGCCAGCAACG
CGGCCTTTTTACGGTTCCTGGCCTTTTGCTGGCCTTTTGCTCACATGTTCTTTCCTGCGTTATCCCCTGA
TTCTGTGGATAACCGTATTACCGCCTTTGAGTGAGCTGATACCGCTCGCCGCAGCCGAACGACCGAGCGC
AGCGAGTCAGTGAGCGAGGAAGCGGAAGAGCGCCTGATGCGGTATTTTCTCCTTACGCATCTGTGCGGTA
TTTCACACCGCATATATGGTGCACTCTCAGTACAATCTGCTCTGATGCCGCATAGTTAAGCCAGTATACA
CTCCGCTATCGCTACGTGACTGGGTCATGGCTGCGCCCCGACACCCGCCAACACCCGCTGACGCGCCCTG
ACGGGCTTGTCTGCTCCCGGCATCCGCTTACAGACAAGCTGTGACCGTCTCCGGGAGCTGCATGTGTCAG
AGGTTTTCACCGTCATCACCGAAACGCGCGAGGCAGCTGCGGTAAAGCTCATCAGCGTGGTCGTGAAGCG
ATTCACAGATGTCTGCCTGTTCATCCGCGTCCAGCTCGTTGAGTTTCTCCAGAAGCGTTAATGTCTGGCT
TCTGATAAAGCGGGCCATGTTAAGGGCGGTTTTTTCCTGTTTGGTCACTGATGCCTCCGTGTAAGGGGGA
TTTCTGTTCATGGGGGTAATGATACCGATGAAACGAGAGAGGATGCTCACGATACGGGTTACTGATGATG
AACATGCCCGGTTACTGGAACGTTGTGAGGGTAAACAACTGGCGGTATGGATGCGGCGGGACCAGAGAAA
AATCACTCAGGGTCAATGCCAGCGCTTCGTTAATACAGATGTAGGTGTTCCACAGGGTAGCCAGCAGCAT
CCTGCGATGCAGATCCGGAACATAATGGTGCAGGGCGCTGACTTCCGCGTTTCCAGACTTTACGAAACAC
GGAAACCGAAGACCATTCATGTTGTTGCTCAGGTCGCAGACGTTTTGCAGCAGCAGTCGCTTCACGTTCG
CTCGCGTATCGGTGATTCATTCTGCTAACCAGTAAGGCAACCCCGCCAGCCTAGCCGGGTCCTCAACGAC
AGGAGCACGATCATGCGCACCCGTGGGGCCGCCATGCCGGCGATAATGGCCTGCTTCTCGCCGAAACGTT
TGGTGGCGGGACCAGTGACGAAGGCTTGAGCGAGGGCGTGCAAGATTCCGAATACCGCAAGCGACAGGCC
GATCATCGTCGCGCTCCAGCGAAAGCGGTCCTCGCCGAAAATGACCCAGAGCGCTGCCGGCACCTGTCCT
ACGAGTTGCATGATAAAGAAGACAGTCATAAGTGCGGCGACGATAGTCATGCCCCGCGCCCACCGGAAGG
AGCTGACTGGGTTGAAGGCTCTCAAGGGCATCGGTCGAGATCCCGGTGCCTAATGAGTGAGCTAACTTAC
ATTAATTGCGTTGCGCTCACTGCCCGCTTTCCAGTCGGGAAACCTGTCGTGCCAGCTGCATTAATGAATC
GGCCAACGCGCGGGGAGAGGCGGTTTGCGTATTGGGCGCCAGGGTGGTTTTTCTTTTCACCAGTGAGACG
GGCAACAGCTGATTGCCCTTCACCGCCTGGCCCTGAGAGAGTTGCAGCAAGCGGTCCACGCTGGTTTGCC
CCAGCAGGCGAAAATCCTGTTTGATGGTGGTTAACGGCGGGATATAACATGAGCTGTCTTCGGTATCGTC
GTATCCCACTACCGAGATATCCGCACCAACGCGCAGCCCGGACTCGGTAATGGCGCGCATTGCGCCCAGC
GCCATCTGATCGTTGGCAACCAGCATCGCAGTGGGAACGATGCCCTCATTCAGCATTTGCATGGTTTGTT
GAAAACCGGACATGGCACTCCAGTCGCCTTCCCGTTCCGCTATCGGCTGAATTTGATTGCGAGTGAGATA
TTTATGCCAGCCAGCCAGACGCAGACGCGCCGAGACAGAACTTAATGGGCCCGCTAACAGCGCGATTTGC
TGGTGACCCAATGCGACCAGATGCTCCACGCCCAGTCGCGTACCGTCTTCATGGGAGAAAATAATACTGT
TGATGGGTGTCTGGTCAGAGACATCAAGAAATAACGCCGGAACATTAGTGCAGGCAGCTTCCACAGCAAT
GGCATCCTGGTCATCCAGCGGATAGTTAATGATCAGCCCACTGACGCGTTGCGCGAGAAGATTGTGCACC
GCCGCTTTACAGGCTTCGACGCCGCTTCGTTCTACCATCGACACCACCACGCTGGCACCCAGTTGATCGG
CGCGAGATTTAATCGCCGCGACAATTTGCGACGGCGCGTGCAGGGCCAGACTGGAGGTGGCAACGCCAAT
CAGCAACGACTGTTTGCCCGCCAGTTGTTGTGCCACGCGGTTGGGAATGTAATTCAGCTCCGCCATCGCC
GCTTCCACTTTTTCCCGCGTTTTCGCAGAAACGTGGCTGGCCTGGTTCACCACGCGGGAAACGGTCTGAT
AAGAGACACCGGCATACTCTGCGACATCGTATAACGTTACTGGTTTCACATTCACCACCCTGAATTGACT
CTCTTCCGGGCGCTATCATGCCATACCGCGAAAGGTTTTGCGCCATTCGATGGTGTCCGGGATCTCGACG
CTCTCCCTTATGCGACTCCTGCATTAGGAAGCAGCCCAGTAGTAGGTTGAGGCCGTTGAGCACCGCCGCC
GCAAGGAATGGTGCATGCAAGGAGATGGCGCCCAACAGTCCCCCGGCCACGGGGCCTGCCACCATACCCA
CGCCGAAACAAGCGCTCATGAGCCCGAAGTGGCGAGCCCGATCTTCCCCATCGGTGATGTCGGCGATATA
GGCGCCAGCAACCGCACCTGTGGCGCCGGTGATGCCGGCCACGATGCGTCCGGCGTAGAGGATCGAGATC
TCGATCCCGCGAAATTAATACGACTCACTATAGGGGAATTGTGAGCGGATAACAATTCCCCTCTAGAAAT
AATTTTGTTTAACTTTAAGAAGGAGATATACATATGTCTCAGACCCACAAACACCCGGTTCCGCCGAACA
TCGCGGCGAACGCGTGGATCAACCCGGAACAGTACGAAGCGATGTACAAACAGTCTATCAACGACCCGGA
CACCTTCTGGCGTGAACAGGGTAAAATCCTGGACTGGATCAAACCGTACACCCGTGTTAAAAACACCTCT
TTCGAACCGGGTAACGTTTCTATCCGTTGGTACGAAGACGGTACCCTGAACCTGGCGTACAACTGCCTGG
ACCGTCACCTGGAAGAACGTGGTGACCAGACCGCGATCATCTGGGAAGGTGACGACCCGTCTGAATCTCG
TCACATCACCTACCGTGAACTGCACCGTGACGTTTGCCGTTTCGCGAACGTTCTGAAAGCGCTGGGTATC
AAAAAAGGTGACGTTGTTGCGATCTACATGCCGATGGTTCCGGAAGCGGCGGTTGCGATGCTGGCGTGCG
CGCGTATCGGTGCGATCCACTCTGTTATCTTCGGTGGTTTCTCTCCGGAAGCGGTTGCGGGTCGTATCAT
CGACTCTAACTCTCGTCTGGTTATCACCGCGGACGAAGGTGTTCGTGCGGGTCGTTCTATCCCGCTGAAA
AAGAACGTTGACGAAGCGCTGAAAAACCCGAACGTTACCTCTGTTGAACACGTTATCGTTTTCAAACGTA
CCGGTGGTGACATCGACTGGCAGGAAGGTCGTGACCTGTGGTGGCGTGACCTGATCGAAAAAGCGTCTCC
GGAACACCAGCCGGAACCGATGAACGCGGAAGACCCGCTGTTCATCCTGTACACCTCTGGTTCTACCGGT
AAACCGAAAGGTGTTCTGCACACCACCGGTGGTTACCTGGTTTACGCGGCGACCACCTTCAAATACGTTT
TCGACTACCACCCGGGTGACATCTACTGGTGCACCGCGGACGTTGGTTGGATTGTGGGTCACACCTATCT
GCTGTACGGTCCGCTGGCGTGCGGTGCGACCACCCTGATGTTCGAAGGTGTTCCGAACTGGCCGACCCCG
TCTCGTATGGCGCAGGTTGTTGACAAACACCAGGTTAACATCCTGTTTACCGCGCCGACCGCGATCCGTG
CGCTGATGGCGGAAGGTGACAAAGCGATCGAAGGTACCGACCGTTCTTCTCTGCGTATCCTGGGTTCTCT
GGGTGAACCGATCAACCCGGAAGCGTGGGAATGGTACTGGAAAAAAATCGGTAACGAACGTTGCCCGGTT
GTTGACACCTGGTGGCAGACCGAAACCGGTGGTGCGATGATCACCCCGCTGCCGGGTGCGATCGAACTGA
AACCGGGTTCTGCGACCCGTCCGTTCTTCGGTGTTCAGCCGGCGCTGGTTGACAACGAAGGTAACCCGCA
GGAAGGTGCGACCGAAGGTAACCTGGTTATCACCGACTCTTGGCCGGGTCAGGCGCGTACCCTGTACGGT
GACCACGAACGTTTCGAACAGACCTACTTCTCTACCTTCAAAGGTATGTACTTCTCTGGTGACGGTGCGC
GTCGTGACGAAGACGGTTACTACTGGATCACCGGTCGTGTTGACGACGTTCTGAACGTTTCTGGTCACCG
TCTGGGTACCGCGGAAATCGAATCTGCGCTGGTTGCGCACCCGAAAATCGCGGAAGCGGCGGTTGTTGGT
ATCCCGCACGACATCAAAGGTCAGGCGATCTACGCGTACGTTACCCTGAACCACGGTGAAGAACCGTCTC
CGGAACTGTACAAAGAAGTTCGTAACTGGGTTCGTAAAGAAATCGGTCCGCTGGCGACCCCGGACGTTCT
GCACTGGACCGACGGTCTGCCGAAAACCCGTTCTGGTAAAATCATGCGTCGTATCCTGCGTAAAATCGCG
GCGGGTGACACCTCTAACCTGGGTGACACCTCTACCCTGGCGGACCCGTCTGTTGTTGACAAACTGATCG
AAGAAAAACAGGCGATCGCGATGCCGTCTCTCGAGCACCACCACCACCACCACTGAGATCCGGCTGCTAA
CAAAGCCCGAAAGGAAGCTGAGTTGGCTGCTGCCACCGCTGAGCAATAACTAGCATAACCCCTTGGGGCC
TCTAAACGGGTCTTGAGGGGTTTTTTGCTGAAAGGAGGAACTATATCCGGAT
