Features (pLannotate 1.2.2; 19 found; start..end, strand, type, name):
    150..168     +  promoter       T7 promoter: promoter for bacteriophage T7 RNA polymerase
    169..193     +  protein_bind   lac operator: The lac repressor binds to the lac operator to inhibit transcription in E. coli. This inhibition can be relieved by adding lactose or isopropyl-β-D-thiogalactopyranoside (IPTG). lac repressor encoded by lacI
    208..230     +  RBS            RBS: efficient ribosome binding site from bacteriophage T7 gene 10 (Olins and Rangwala, 1989)
    238..2193    +  CDS            acs: ACSA_SALTY - Experimental evidence at protein level: Swiss-Prot protein existence level 1. Enables the cell to use acetate during aerobic growth to generate energy via the TCA cycle, and biosynthetic compounds via the glyoxylate shunt. Acetylates CheY, the response regulator involved in flagellar movement and chemotaxis. From Salmonella typhimurium (strain LT2 / SGSC1412 / ATCC 700720).
   2200..2217    +  CDS            9xHis (fragment): 9xHis affinity tag
   2227..2276    +  CDS            SET1 (fragment): solubility-enhancement tag derived from T7 phage gene 10B
   2284..2331    +  terminator     T7 terminator: transcription terminator for bacteriophage T7 RNA polymerase
   2368..2796    +  rep_origin     f1 ori (sequence partly withheld): f1 bacteriophage origin of replication; arrow indicates direction of (+) strand synthesis
   2849..2953    +  promoter       AmpR promoter: bla
   2954..3814    +  CDS            AmpR: β-lactamase; bla; confers resistance to ampicillin, carbenicillin, and related antibiotics
   3985..4573    +  rep_origin     ori: high-copy-number ColE1/pMB1/pBR322/pUC origin of replication
   4759..4898    -  misc_feature   bom: basis of mobility region from pBR322
   5000..5191    -  CDS            rop: Rop protein, which maintains plasmids at low copy number; rop
   5208..5588    +  CDS            YPB1_ECOLX: Protein predicted: Swiss-Prot protein existence level 4. From Escherichia coli.
   5660..5951    -  CDS            TcR (fragment): tetracycline efflux protein; tet; confers resistance to tetracycline
   5966..5987    -  protein_bind   CAP binding site: CAP binding activates transcription in the presence of cAMP. E. coli catabolite activator protein
   6000..7082    -  CDS            lacI: lac repressor; lacI; The lac repressor binds to the lac operator to inhibit transcription in E. coli. This inhibition can be relieved by adding lactose or isopropyl-β-D-thiogalactopyranoside (IPTG).
   7083..7160    -  promoter       lacI promoter: lacI
   7168..128     -  CDS            TcR (fragment) (across the origin): tetracycline efflux protein; tet; confers resistance to tetracycline
>Addgene plasmid #111650 | ACS_16 | addgene full sequence | sequence record 213497 | Addgene NGS Result
AACAAGCGCTCATGAGCCCGAAGTGGCGAGCCCGATCTTCCCCATCGGTGATGTCGGCGATATAGGCGCC
AGCAACCGCACCTGTGGCGCCGGTGATGCCGGCCACGATGCGTCCGGCGTAGAGGATCGAGATCTCGATC
CCGCGAAATTAATACGACTCACTATAGGGGAATTGTGAGCGGATAACAATTCCCCTCTAGAAATAATTTT
GTTTAACTTTAAGAAGGAGATATACATATGTCTCAGACCCACAAACACCCGGTTCCGCCGAACATCGCGG
CGAACGCGTGGATCAACCCGGAACAGTACGAAGCGATGTACAAACAGTCTATCAACGACCCGGACACCTT
CTGGCGTGAACAGGGTAAAATCCTGGACTGGATCAAACCGTACACCCGTGTTAAAAACACCTCTTTCGAA
CCGGGTAACGTTTCTATCCGTTGGTACGAAGACGGTACCCTGAACCTGGCGTACAACTGCCTGGACCGTC
ACCTGGAAGAACGTGGTGACCAGACCGCGATCATCTGGGAAGGTGACGACCCGTCTGAATCTCGTCACAT
CACCTACCGTGAACTGCACCGTGACGTTTGCCGTTTCGCGAACGTTCTGAAAGCGCTGGGTATCAAAAAA
GGTGACGTTGTTGCGATCTACATGCCGATGGTTCCGGAAGCGGCGGTTGCGATGCTGGCGTGCGCGCGTA
TCGGTGCGATCCACTCTGTTATCTTCGGTGGTTTCTCTCCGGAAGCGGTTGCGGGTCGTATCATCGACTC
TAACTCTCGTCTGGTTATCACCGCGGACGAAGGTGTTCGTGCGGGTCGTTCTATCCCGCTGAAAAAGAAC
GTTGACGAAGCGCTGAAAAACCCGAACGTTACCTCTGTTGAACACGTTATCGTTTTCAAACGTACCGGTG
GTGACATCGACTGGCAGGAAGGTCGTGACCTGTGGTGGCGTGACCTGATCGAAAAAGCGTCTCCGGAACA
CCAGCCGGAACCGATGAACGCGGAAGACCCGCTGTTCATCCTGTACACCTCTGGTTCTACCGGTAAACCG
AAAGGTGTTCTGCACACCACCGGTGGTTACCTGGTTTACGCGGCGACCACCTTCAAATACGTTTTCGACT
ACCACCCGGGTGACATCTACTGGTGCACCGCGGACGTTGGTTGGATTGTGGGTCACACCTATCTGCTGTA
CGGTCCGCTGGCGTGCGGTGCGACCACCCTGATGTTCGAAGGTGTTCCGAACTGGCCGACCCCGTCTCGT
ATGGCGCAGGTTGTTGACAAACACCAGGTTAACATCCTGTTTACCGCGCCGACCGCGATCCGTGCGCTGA
TGGCGGAAGGTGACAAAGCGATCGAAGGTACCGACCGTTCTTCTCTGCGTATCCTGGGTTCTCTGGGTGA
ACCGATCAACCCGGAAGCGTGGGAATGGTACTGGAAAAAAATCGGTAACGAACGTTGCCCGGTTGTTGAC
ACCTGGTGGCAGACCGAAACCGGTGGTGCGATGATCACCCCGCTGCCGGGTGCGATCGAACTGAAACCGG
GTTCTGCGACCCGTCCGTTCTTCGGTGTTCAGCCGGCGCTGGTTGACAACGAAGGTAACCCGCAGGAAGG
TGCGACCGAAGGTAACCTGGTTATCACCGACTCTTGGCCGGGTCAGGCGCGTACCCTGTACGGTGACCAC
GAACGTTTCGAACAGACCTACTTCTCTACCTTCAAAGGTATGTACTTCTCTGGTGACGGTGCGCGTCGTG
ACGAAGACGGTTACTACTGGATCACCGGTCGTGTTGACGACGTTCTGAACGTTTCTGGTCACCGTCTGGG
TACCGCGGAAATCGAATCTGCGCTGGTTGCGCACCCGAAAATCGCGGAAGCGGCGGTTGTTGGTATCCCG
CACGACATCAAAGGTCAGGCGATCTACGCGTACGTTACCCTGAACCACGGTGAAGAACCGTCTCCGGAAC
TGTACAAAGAAGTTCGTAACTGGGTTCGTAAAGAAATCGGTCCGCTGGCGACCCCGGACGTTCTGCACTG
GACCGACGGTCTGCCGAAAACCCGTTCTGGTAAAATCATGCGTCGTATCCTGCGTAAAATCGCGGCGGGT
GACACCTCTAACCTGGGTGACACCTCTACCCTGGCGGACCCGTCTGTTGTTGACAAACTGATCGAAGAAA
AACAGGCGATCGCGATGCCGTCTCTCGAGCACCACCACCACCACCACTGAGATCCGGCTGCTAACAAAGC
CCGAAAGGAAGCTGAGTTGGCTGCTGCCACCGCTGAGCAATAACTAGCATAACCCCTTGGGGCCTCTAAA
CGGGTCTTGAGGGGTTTTTTGCTGAAAGGAGGAACTATATCCGGATTGGCGAATGGG
[124 nt withheld, positions 2368-2491]
C
[91 nt withheld, positions 2493-2583]
A
[49 nt withheld, positions 2585-2633]
CCTTTGACGTTGGAGTCCACGTTCTTT
[37 nt withheld, positions 2661-2697]
ACCCTATCTCGGTCTATTCTTTTGATTTATAAGGGATTTTGCCGATTTCGGCCTATTGGTTAAAAAATGA
GCTGATTTAACAAAAATTTAACGCGAATTTTAACAAAATATTAACGCTTACAATTTAGGTGGCACTTTTC
GGGGAAATGTGCGCGGAACCCCTATTTGTTTATTTTTCTAAATACATTCAAATATGTATCCGCTCATGAG
ACAATAACCCTGATAAATGCTTCAATAATATTGAAAAAGGAAGAGTATGAGTATTCAACATTTCCGTGTC
GCCCTTATTCCCTTTTTTGCGGCATTTTGCCTTCCTGTTTTTGCTCACCCAGAAACGCTGGTGAAAGTAA
AAGATGCTGAAGATCAGTTGGGTGCACGAGTGGGTTACATCGAACTGGATCTCAACAGCGGTAAGATCCT
TGAGAGTTTTCGCCCCGAAGAACGTTTTCCAATGATGAGCACTTTTAAAGTTCTGCTATGTGGCGCGGTA
TTATCCCGTATTGACGCCGGGCAAGAGCAACTCGGTCGCCGCATACACTATTCTCAGAATGACTTGGTTG
AGTACTCACCAGTCACAGAAAAGCATCTTACGGATGGCATGACAGTAAGAGAATTATGCAGTGCTGCCAT
AACCATGAGTGATAACACTGCGGCCAACTTACTTCTGACAACGATCGGAGGACCGAAGGAGCTAACCGCT
TTTTTGCACAACATGGGGGATCATGTAACTCGCCTTGATCGTTGGGAACCGGAGCTGAATGAAGCCATAC
CAAACGACGAGCGTGACACCACGATGCCTGCAGCAATGGCAACAACGTTGCGCAAACTATTAACTGGCGA
ACTACTTACTCTAGCTTCCCGGCAACAATTAATAGACTGGATGGAGGCGGATAAAGTTGCAGGACCACTT
CTGCGCTCGGCCCTTCCGGCTGGCTGGTTTATTGCTGATAAATCTGGAGCCGGTGAGCGTGGGTCTCGCG
GTATCATTGCAGCACTGGGGCCAGATGGTAAGCCCTCCCGTATCGTAGTTATCTACACGACGGGGAGTCA
GGCAACTATGGATGAACGAAATAGACAGATCGCTGAGATAGGTGCCTCACTGATTAAGCATTGGTAACTG
TCAGACCAAGTTTACTCATATATACTTTAGATTGATTTAAAACTTCATTTTTAATTTAAAAGGATCTAGG
TGAAGATCCTTTTTGATAATCTCATGACCAAAATCCCTTAACGTGAGTTTTCGTTCCACTGAGCGTCAGA
CCCCGTAGAAAAGATCAAAGGATCTTCTTGAGATCCTTTTTTTCTGCGCGTAATCTGCTGCTTGCAAACA
AAAAAACCACCGCTACCAGCGGTGGTTTGTTTGCCGGATCAAGAGCTACCAACTCTTTTTCCGAAGGTAA
CTGGCTTCAGCAGAGCGCAGATACCAAATACTGTCCTTCTAGTGTAGCCGTAGTTAGGCCACCACTTCAA
GAACTCTGTAGCACCGCCTACATACCTCGCTCTGCTAATCCTGTTACCAGTGGCTGCTGCCAGTGGCGAT
AAGTCGTGTCTTACCGGGTTGGACTCAAGACGATAGTTACCGGATAAGGCGCAGCGGTCGGGCTGAACGG
GGGGTTCGTGCACACAGCCCAGCTTGGAGCGAACGACCTACACCGAACTGAGATACCTACAGCGTGAGCT
ATGAGAAAGCGCCACGCTTCCCGAAGGGAGAAAGGCGGACAGGTATCCGGTAAGCGGCAGGGTCGGAACA
GGAGAGCGCACGAGGGAGCTTCCAGGGGGAAACGCCTGGTATCTTTATAGTCCTGTCGGGTTTCGCCACC
TCTGACTTGAGCGTCGATTTTTGTGATGCTCGTCAGGGGGGCGGAGCCTATGGAAAAACGCCAGCAACGC
GGCCTTTTTACGGTTCCTGGCCTTTTGCTGGCCTTTTGCTCACATGTTCTTTCCTGCGTTATCCCCTGAT
TCTGTGGATAACCGTATTACCGCCTTTGAGTGAGCTGATACCGCTCGCCGCAGCCGAACGACCGAGCGCA
GCGAGTCAGTGAGCGAGGAAGCGGAAGAGCGCCTGATGCGGTATTTTCTCCTTACGCATCTGTGCGGTAT
TTCACACCGCAATGGTGCACTCTCAGTACAATCTGCTCTGATGCCGCATAGTTAAGCCAGTATACACTCC
GCTATCGCTACGTGACTGGGTCATGGCTGCGCCCCGACACCCGCCAACACCCGCTGACGCGCCCTGACGG
GCTTGTCTGCTCCCGGCATCCGCTTACAGACAAGCTGTGACCGTCTCCGGGAGCTGCATGTGTCAGAGGT
TTTCACCGTCATCACCGAAACGCGCGAGGCAGCTGCGGTAAAGCTCATCAGCGTGGTCGTGAAGCGATTC
ACAGATGTCTGCCTGTTCATCCGCGTCCAGCTCGTTGAGTTTCTCCAGAAGCGTTAATGTCTGGCTTCTG
ATAAAGCGGGCCATGTTAAGGGCGGTTTTTTCCTGTTTGGTCACTGATGCCTCCGTGTAAGGGGGATTTC
TGTTCATGGGGGTAATGATACCGATGAAACGAGAGAGGATGCTCACGATACGGGTTACTGATGATGAACA
TGCCCGGTTACTGGAACGTTGTGAGGGTAAACAACTGGCGGTATGGATGCGGCGGGACCAGAGAAAAATC
ACTCAGGGTCAATGCCAGCGCTTCGTTAATACAGATGTAGGTGTTCCACAGGGTAGCCAGCAGCATCCTG
CGATGCAGATCCGGAACATAATGGTGCAGGGCGCTGACTTCCGCGTTTCCAGACTTTACGAAACACGGAA
ACCGAAGACCATTCATGTTGTTGCTCAGGTCGCAGACGTTTTGCAGCAGCAGTCGCTTCACGTTCGCTCG
CGTATCGGTGATTCATTCTGCTAACCAGTAAGGCAACCCCGCCAGCCTAGCCGGGTCCTCAACGACAGGA
GCACGATCATGCGCACCCGTGGGGCCGCCATGCCGGCGATAATGGCCTGCTTCTCGCCGAAACGTTTGGT
GGCGGGACCAGTGACGAAGGCTTGAGCGAGGGCGTGCAAGATTCCGAATACCGCAAGCGACAGGCCGATC
ATCGTCGCGCTCCAGCGAAAGCGGTCCTCGCCGAAAATGACCCAGAGCGCTGCCGGCACCTGTCCTACGA
GTTGCATGATAAAGAAGACAGTCATAAGTGCGGCGACGATAGTCATGCCCCGCGCCCACCGGAAGGAGCT
GACTGGGTTGAAGGCTCTCAAGGGCATCGGTCGAGATCCCGGTGCCTAATGAGTGAGCTAACTTACATTA
ATTGCGTTGCGCTCACTGCCCGCTTTCCAGTCGGGAAACCTGTCGTGCCAGCTGCATTAATGAATCGGCC
AACGCGCGGGGAGAGGCGGTTTGCGTATTGGGCGCCAGGGTGGTTTTTCTTTTCACCAGTGAGACGGGCA
ACAGCTGATTGCCCTTCACCGCCTGGCCCTGAGAGAGTTGCAGCAAGCGGTCCACGCTGGTTTGCCCCAG
CAGGCGAAAATCCTGTTTGATGGTGGTTAACGGCGGGATATAACATGAGCTGTCTTCGGTATCGTCGTAT
CCCACTACCGAGATATCCGCACCAACGCGCAGCCCGGACTCGGTAATGGCGCGCATTGCGCCCAGCGCCA
TCTGATCGTTGGCAACCAGCATCGCAGTGGGAACGATGCCCTCATTCAGCATTTGCATGGTTTGTTGAAA
ACCGGACATGGCACTCCAGTCGCCTTCCCGTTCCGCTATCGGCTGAATTTGATTGCGAGTGAGATATTTA
TGCCAGCCAGCCAGACGCAGACGCGCCGAGACAGAACTTAATGGGCCCGCTAACAGCGCGATTTGCTGGT
GACCCAATGCGACCAGATGCTCCACGCCCAGTCGCGTACCGTCTTCATGGGAGAAAATAATACTGTTGAT
GGGTGTCTGGTCAGAGACATCAAGAAATAACGCCGGAACATTAGTGCAGGCAGCTTCCACAGCAATGGCA
TCCTGGTCATCCAGCGGATAGTTAATGATCAGCCCACTGACGCGTTGCGCGAGAAGATTGTGCACCGCCG
CTTTACAGGCTTCGACGCCGCTTCGTTCTACCATCGACACCACCACGCTGGCACCCAGTTGATCGGCGCG
AGATTTAATCGCCGCGACAATTTGCGACGGCGCGTGCAGGGCCAGACTGGAGGTGGCAACGCCAATCAGC
AACGACTGTTTGCCCGCCAGTTGTTGTGCCACGCGGTTGGGAATGTAATTCAGCTCCGCCATCGCCGCTT
CCACTTTTTCCCGCGTTTTCGCAGAAACGTGGCTGGCCTGGTTCACCACGCGGGAAACGGTCTGATAAGA
GACACCGGCATACTCTGCGACATCGTATAACGTTACTGGTTTCACATTCACCACCCTGAATTGACTCTCT
TCCGGGCGCTATCATGCCATACCGCGAAAGGTTTTGCGCCATTCGATGGTGTCCGGGATCTCGACGCTCT
CCCTTATGCGACTCCTGCATTAGGAAGCAGCCCAGTAGTAGGTTGAGGCCGTTGAGCACCGCCGCCGCAA
GGAATGGTGCATGCAAGGAGATGGCGCCCAACAGTCCCCCGGCCACGGGGCCTGCCACCATACCCACGCC
GA
